>Addgene plasmid #185134 | KBB491 | addgene full sequence | sequence record 367185 | Addgene NGS Result
TCTCCCCGCGCGTTGGCCGATTCATTAATGCAGGATCCGGGATCGAAGAAATGATGGTAAATGAAATAGG
AAATCAAGGAGCATGAAGGCAAAAGACAAATATAAGGGTCGAACGAAAAATAAAGTGAAAAGTGTTGATA
TGATGTATTTGGCTTTGCGGCGCCGAAAAAACGAGTTTACGCAATTGCACAATCATGCTGACTCTGTGGC
GGACCCGCGCTCTTGCCGGCCCGGCGATAACGCTGGGCGTGAGGCTGTGCCCGGCGGAGTTTTTTGCGCC
TGCATTTTCCAAGGTTTACCCTGCGCTAAGGGGCGAGATTGGAGAAGCAATAAGAATGCCGGTTGGGGTT
GCGATGATGACGACCACGACAACTGGTGTCATTATTTAAGTTGCCGAAAGAACCTGAGTGCATTTGCAAC
ATGAGTATACTAGAAGAATGAGCCAAGACTTGCGAGACGCGAGTTTGCCGGTGGTGCGAACAATAGAGCG
ACCATGACCTTGAAGGTGAGACGCGCATAACCGCTAGAGTACTTTGAAGAGGAAACAGCAATAGGGTTGC
TACCAGTATAAATAGACAGGTACATACAACACTGGAAATGGTTGTCTGTTTGAGTACGCTTTCAATTCAT
TTGGGTGTGCACTTTATTATGTTACAATATGGAAGGGAACTTTACACTTCTCCTATGCACATATATTAAT
TAAAGTCCAATGCTAGTAGAGAAGGGGGGTAACACCCCTCCGCGCTCTTTTCCGATTTTTTTCTAAACCG
TGGAATATTTCGGATATCCTTTTGTTGTTTCCGGGTGTACAATATGGACTTCCTCTTTTCTGGCAACCAA
ACCCATACATCGGGATTCCTATAATACCTTCGTTGGTCTCCCTAACATGTAGGTGGCGGAGGGGAGATAT
ACAATAGAACAGATACCAGACAAGACATAATGGGCTAAACAAGACTACACCAATTACACTGCCTCATTGA
TGGTGGTACATAACGAACTAATACTGTAGCCCTAGACTTGATAGCCATCATCATATCGAAGTTTCACTAC
CCTTTTTCCATTTGCCATCTATTGAAGTAATAATAGGCGCATGCAACTTCTTTTCTTTTTTTTTCTTTTC
TCTCTCCCCCGTTGTTGTCTCACCATATCCGCAATGACAAAAAAATGATGGAAGACACTAAAGGAAAAAA
TTAACGACAAAGACAGCACCAACAGATGTCGTTGTTCCAGAGCTGATGAGGGGTATCTCGAAGCACACGA
AACTTTTTCCTTCCTTCATTCACGCACACTACTCTCTAATGAGCAACGGTATACGGCCTTCCTTCCAGTT
ACTTGAATTTGAAATAAAAAAAAGTTTGCTGTCTTGCTATCAAGTATAAATAGACCTGCAATTATTAATC
TTTTGTTTCCTCGTCATTGTTCTCGTTCCCTTTCTTCCTTGTTTCTTTTTCTGCACAATATTTCAAGCTA
TACCAAGCATACAATCAACTCCAAGCTTTGCAAAGATGGATAAAGCGGAATTAATTCCCGAGCCTCCAAA
AAAGAAGAGAAAGGTCGAATTGGGTACCGCCGCCAATTTTAATCAAAGTGGGAATATTGCTGATAGCTCA
TTGTCCTTCACTTTCACTAACAGTAGCAACGGTCCGAACCTCATAACAACTCAAACAAATTCTCAAGCGC
TTTCACAACCAATTGCCTCCTCTAACGTTCATGATAACTTCATGAATAATGAAATCACGGCTAGTAAAAT
TGATGATGGTAATAATTCAAAACCACTGTCACCTGGTTGGACGGACCAAACTGCGTATAACGCGTTTGGA
ATCACTACAGGGATGTTTAATACCACTACAATGGATGATGTATATAACTATCTATTCGATGATGAAGATA
CCCCACCAAACCCAAAAAAAGAGATCGAATTCCAGCTGACCACCATGGCGTTGGAAGAAGTGGTACGATA
CTTAGGACCTCACAATGAGATCCCTTTGACACTCACTAGAGACTCGGAGACTGGCCATTTCCTCCTGAAA
CATTTTCTGCCCATTTTGCAGCAATATCATGACACGGGGAATATTAACGAGACCAACCCCGATAGTTTCC
CCACTGATGAGGAAAGAAATAAATTACTGGCACATTATGGAATTGCTGTAAATACAGACGACCGAGGTGA
GTTATGGATAGAGCTGGAAAAATGTTTACAATTATTAAACATGCTAAATTTATTCGGTTTGTTCCAGGAT
GCATTCGAATTTGAGGAGCCTGAAACAGATCAGGATGAAGAAGATCCCAGCCATTCGAAACTACCAGAAA
ACAAGACCAAAAGTGAAAATTCTAAGGATAATATCAGCTCAAAGAGGATTAATAATTTACAAGATATGAG
CCTGGATTCTGATGCACACAGAGAATTAGGCTCTCCTTTAAAAAAACTAAAAATAGATACCTCTGTAATA
GATGCTGAGAGTGACTCCACTCCGAATACTGCCAGAGGCAAGCCTAACGATGATATTAATAAGGGCCCTA
GCGGCGACAATGAAAATAATGGCACTGATGACAATGACAGAACCGCTGGACCTATCATAACATTCACTCA
TGACCTAACTTCTGACTTTTTAAGCAGTCCACTGAAAATCATGAAAGCACTACCTTCTCCAGTTGTAAAT
GATAATGAACAGAAGATGAAACTAGAGGCATTCTTACAACGGTTGTTATTTCCAGAAATTCAAGAAATGC
CTACATCCCTTAATAATGACAGCAGTAATAGAAATTCAGAAGGGGGGAGCTCAAACCAACAACAACAGCA
CGTATCATTTGATAGCCTTTTGCAAGAGGTAAACGACGCTTTTCCTAATACTCAATTAAATCTTAATATT
CCTGTAGATGAGCATGGAAACACACCATTACATTGGCTGACTTCAATAGCAAACCTGGAATTAGTGAAAC
ACCTGGTTAAGCATGGTTCAAACAGATTATATGGTGATAATATGGGGGAGTCATGCCTAGTGAAAGCTGT
CAAATCAGTAAATAATTACGACTCTGGTACTTTTGAGGCACTTCTAGATTATTTATATCCATGTTTAATT
TTGGAAGACTCAATGAATAGAACAATTTTGCACCATATCATTATTACGTCTGGTATGACTGGCTGTTCAG
CAGCTGCGAAATATTATTTAGATATTTTAATGGGATGGATTGTCAAGAAACAAAATAGACCCATTCAAAG
TGGTACTAACGAAAAAGAAAGCAAACCGAATGACAAAAATGGGGAAAGAAAGGACTCTATACTAGAAAAT
TTGGACCTGAAATGGATAATAGCAAACATGCTCAATGCGCAGGACTCTAATGGCGATACTTGCTTGAACA
TTGCAGCAAGATTGGGAAACATTTCAATAGTAGACGCTTTATTAGATTACGGTGCTGACCCATTTATTGC
AAACAAATCAGGGTTGAGACCCGTGGATTTTGGGGCAGGTACTTCAAAATTACAAAATACGAACGGCGGT
GACGAAAACTCGAAGATGGTCTCTAAGGGTGATTACGACGGTCAAAAAAATGGAAAGGCCAAAAAAATAA
GGTCTCAACTGTTGAAAAACCCACCTGAAACAACTTCGTTAATTAATGATGTCCAAAATTTACTGAATTC
AATCTCGAAAGATTATGAGAATGAAACAGTGCAATATAATGAGAAATTAGAAAAACTACACAAGGAATTG
AACGAACAGCGAGAAGAATTAGCTAATTCTAGAGAACAACTAGCAAATGTGAAGCAATTGAAAGATGAAT
ACTCACTAATGCAAGAGCAATTGACCAATTTAAAAGCAGGAATTGAAGAAGAAGAGGAAAGTTTTAGGGA
AGAGAGCAAAAAGCTAGGAATAATTGCAGATGAAAGTTCAGGTATTGATTGGGACTCTAGTGAATATGAT
GCAGATGAACCCTTCAAAGTAGAGTTCCTTTCAGATTTCTTGGAGGATAAATTACAAAAGAATTATGAAG
GCGATATTTCCAAACTATTAGAAGCGGAGTCGAAAGAGCAGATAATGGAACAGATACGAAATCAACTTCC
CGCAGAAAAAATCCAATCGATGCTTCCACCAACGGTCTTATTGAAGGCAAGAATAAATGCATACAAGCGG
AATGATAAACACCTAACCAATGTATTGGATACAATCAGCACCAAACAATCAGAATTAGAGAATAAATTTA
GAAGAGTGTTATCTTTATGTTTGAAAATCGACGAAAATAAAGTTGACAATATGCTTGATGGTTTGTTACA
GGCCATATCTTCTGAAGACCCACAAGACATTGACACTGACGAAATGCAAGATTTTTTAAAAAAGCATGCT
TCATGAGGGCTGGCAATTCCCGGGGATCCGTCGACCTGCAGAGATCTATGAATCGTAGATACTGAAAAAC
CCCGCAAGTTCACTTCAACTGTGCATCGTGCACCATCTCAATTTCTTTCATTTATACATCGTTTTGCCTT
CTTTTATGTAACTATACTCCTCTAAGTTTCAATCTTGGCCATGTAACCTCTGATCTATAGAATTTTTTAA
ATGACTAGAATTAATGCCCATCTTTTTTTTGGACCTAAATTCTTCATGAAAATATATTACGAGGGCTTAT
TCAGAAGCTTTGGACTTCTTCGCCAGAGGTTTGGTCAAGTCTCCAATCAAGGTTGTCGGCTTGTCTACCT
TGCCAGAAATTTACGAAAAGATGGAAAAGGGTCAAATCGTTGGTAGATACGTTGTTGACACTTCTAAATA
AGCGAATTTCTTATGATTTATGATTTTTATTATTAAATAAGTTATAAAAAAAATAAGTGTATACAAATTT
TAAAGTGACTCTTAGGTTTTAAAACGAAAATTCTTATTCTTGAGTAACTCTTTCCTGTAGGTCAGGTTGC
TTTCTCAGGTATAGCATGAGGTCGCTCTTATTGACCACACCTCTACCGGCATGCCGAGCAAATGCCTGCA
AATCGCTCCCCATTTCACCCAATTGTAGATATGCTAACTCCAGCAATGAGTTGATGAATCTCGGTGTGTA
TTTTATGTCCTCAGAGGACAACACCTGTTGTAATCGTTCTTCCACACGGATCCTGGCGTAATAGCGAAGA
GGCCCGCACCGATCGCCCTTCCCAACAGTTGCGCAGCCTGAATGGCGAATGGCGCCTGATGCGGTATTTT
CTCCTTACGCATCTGTGCGGTATTTCACACCGCATAATCGCTGGGCCATTCTCATGAAGAATATCTTGAA
TTTATTGTCATATTACTAGTTGGTGTGGAAGTCCTAATATCGGTGATCAATATAGTGGTTGACATGCTGG
CTAGTCAACATTGAGCCTTTTGATCATGCAAATATATTACGGTATTTTACAATCAAATATCAAACTTAAC
TATTGACTTTATAACTTATTTAGGTGGTAACATTCTTATAAAAAAGAAAAAAATTACTGCAAAACAGTAC
TAGCTTTTAACTTGTATCCTAGGTTATCTATGCTGTCTCACCATAGAGAATATTACCTATTTCAGAATGT
ATGTCCATGATTCGCCGGGTAAATACATATAATACACAAATCTGGCTTAATAAAGTCTATAATATATCTC
ATAAAGAAGTGCTAAATTGGCTAGTGCTATATATTTTTAAGAAAATTTCTTTTGACTAAGTCCATATCGA
CTTTGTAAAAGTTCACATTAGCATACATATATTACACGAGCCAGAAATAGTAACTTTTGCCTAAATCACA
AATTGCAAAATTTAATTGCTTGCAAAAGGTCACATGCTTATAATCAACTTTTTTAAAAATTTAAAATACT
TTTTTATTTTTTATTTTTAAACATAAATGAAATAATTTATTTATTGTTTATGATTACCGAAACATAAAAC
CTGCTCAAGAAAAAGAAACTGTTTTGTCCTTGGAAAAAAAGCACTACCTAGGAGCGGCCAAAATGCCGAG
GCTTTCATAGCTTAAACTCTTTACAGAAAATAGGCATTATAGATCAGTTCGAGTTTTCTTATTCTTCCTT
CCGGTTTTATCGTCACAGTTTTACAGTAAATAAGTATCACCTCTTAGAGTTCGATGATAAGCTGTCAAAC
ATGAGAATTAATTCCACATGTTAAAATAGTGAAGGAGCATGTTCGGCACACAGTGGACCGAACGTGGGGT
AAGTGCACTAGGGTCCGGTTAAACGGATCTCGCATTGATGAGGCAACGCTAATTATCAACATATAGATTG
TTATCTATCTGCATGAACACGAAATCTTTACTTGACGACTTGAGGCTGATGGTGTTTATGCAAAGAAACC
ACTGTGTTTAATATGTGTCACTGTTTGATATTACTGTCAGCGTAGAAGATAATAGTAAAAGCGGTTAATA
AGTGTATTTGAGATAAGTGTGATAAAGTTTTTACAGCGAAAAGACGATAAATACAAGAAAATGATTACGA
GGATACGGAGAGAGGTATGTACATGTGTATTTATATACTAAGCTGCCGGCGGTTGTTTGCAAGACCGAGA
AAAGGCTAGCAAGAATCGGGTCATTGTAGCGTATGCGCCTGTGAACATTCTCTTCAACAAGTTTGATTCC
ATTGCGGTGAAATGGTAAAAGTCAACCCCCTGCGATGTATATTTTCCTGTACAATCAATCAAAAAGCCAA
ATGATTTAGCATTATCTTTACATCTTGTTATTTTACAGATTTTATGTTTAGATCTTTTATGCTTGCTTTT
CAAAAGGCTTGCAGGCAAGTGCACAAACAATACTTAAATAAATACTACTCAGTAATAACCTATTTCTTAG
CATTTTTGACGAAATTTGCTATTTTGTTAGAGTCTTTTACACCATTTGTCTCCACACCTCCGCTTACATC
AACACCAATAACGCCATTTAATCTAAGCGCATCACCAACATTTTCTGGCGTCAGTCCACCAGCTAACATA
AAATGTAAGCTCTCGGGGCTCTCTTGCCTTCCAACCCAGTCAGAAATCGAGTTCCAATCCAAAAGTTCAC
CTGTCCCACCTGCTTCTGAATCAAACAAGGGAATAAACGAATGAGGTTTCTGTGAAGCTGCACTGAGTAG
TATGTTGCAGTCTTTTGGAAATACGAGTCTTTTAATAACTGGCAAACCGAGGAACTCTTGGTATTCTTGC
CACGACTCATCTCCATGCAGTTGGACGATCGATGATAAGCTGTCAAACATGAGAATTAATTCTACCCTAT
GAACATATTCCATTTTGTAATTTCGTGTCGTTTCTATTATGAATTTCATTTATAAAGTTTATGTACAAAT
ATCATAAAAAAAGAGAATCTTTTTAAGCAAGGATTTTCTTAACTTCTTCGGCGACAGCATCACCGACTTC
GGTGGTACTGTTGGAACCACCTAAATCACCAGTTCTGATACCTGCATCCAAAACCTTTTTAACTGCATCT
TCAATGGCCTTACCTTCTTCAGGCAAGTTCAATGACAATTTCAACATCATTGCAGCAGACAAGATAGTGG
CGATAGGGTTGACCTTATTCTTTGGCAAATCTGGAGCAGAACCGTGGCATGGTTCGTACAAACCAAATGC
GGTGTTCTTGTCTGGCAAAGAGGCCAAGGACGCAGATGGCAACAAACCCAAGGAACCTGGGATAACGGAG
GCTTCATCGGAGATGATATCACCAAACATGTTGCTGGTGATTATAATACCATTTAGGTGGGTTGGGTTCT
TAACTAGGATCATGGCGGCAGAATCAATCAATTGATGTTGAACCTTCAATGTAGGAAATTCGTTCTTGAT
GGTTTCCTCCACAGTTTTTCTCCATAATCTTGAAGAGGCCAAAACATTAGCTTTATCCAAGGACCAAATA
GGCAATGGTGGCTCATGTTGTAGGGCCATGAAAGCGGCCATTCTTGTGATTCTTTGCACTTCTGGAACGG
TGTATTGTTCACTATCCCAAGCGACACCATCACCATCGTCTTCCTTTCTCTTACCAAAGTAAATACCTCC
CACTAATTCTCTGACAACAACGAAGTCAGTACCTTTAGCAAATTGTGGCTTGATTGGAGATAAGTCTAAA
AGAGAGTCGGATGCAAAGTTACATGGTCTTAAGTTGGCGTACAATTGAAGTTCTTTACGGATTTTTAGTA
AACCTTGTTCAGGTCTAACACTACCTGTACCCCATTTAGGACCACCCACAGCACCTAACAAAACGGCATC
AGCCTTCTTGGAGGCTTCCAGCGCCTCATCTGGAAGTGGAACACCTGTAGCATCGATAGCAGCACCACCA
ATTAAATGATTTTCGAAATCGAACTTGACATTGGAACGAACATCAGAAATAGCTTTAAGAACCTTAATGG
CTTCGGCTGTGATTTCTTGACCAACGTGGTCACCTGGCAAAACGACGATCTTCTTAGGGGCAGACATTAG
AATGGTATATCCTTGAAATATATATATATATTGCTGAAATGTAAAAGGTAAGAAAAGTTAGAAAGTAAGA
CGATTGCTAACCACCTATTGGAAAAAACAATAGGTCCTTAAATAATATTGTCAACTTCAAGTATTGTGAT
GCAAGCATTTAGTCATGAACGCTTCTCTATTCTATATGAAAAGCCGGTTCCGGCGCTCTCACCTTTCCTT
TTTCTCCCAATTTTTCAGTTGAAAAAGGTATATGCGTCAGGCGACCTCTGAAATTAACAAAAAATTTCCA
GTCATCGAATTTGATTCTGTGCGATAGCGCCCCTGTGTGTTCTCGTTATGTTGAGGAAAAAAATAATGGT
TGCTAAGAGATTCGAACTCTTGCATCTTACGATACCTGAGTATTCCCACAGTTAATTCTTGAAGACGAAA
GGGCCTCGTGATACGCCTATTTTTATAGGTTAATGTCATGATAATAATGGTTTCTTAGACGTCAGGTGGC
ACTTTTCGGGGAAATGTGCGCGGAACCCCTATTTGTTTATTTTTCTAAATACATTCAAATATGTATCCGC
TCATGAGACAATAACCCTGATAAATGCTTCAATAATATTGAAAAAGGAAGAGTATGAGTATTCAACATTT
CCGTGTCGCCCTTATTCCCTTTTTTGCGGCATTTTGCCTTCCTGTTTTTGCTCACCCAGAAACGCTGGTG
AAAGTAAAAGATGCTGAAGATCAGTTGGGTGCACGAGTGGGTTACATCGAACTGGATCTCAACAGCGGTA
AGATCCTTGAGAGTTTTCGCCCCGAAGAACGTTTTCCAATGATGAGCACTTTTAAAGTTCTGCTATGTGG
CGCGGTATTATCCCGTATTGACGCCGGGCAAGAGCAACTCGGTCGCCGCATACACTATTCTCAGAATGAC
TTGGTTGAGTACTCACCAGTCACAGAAAAGCATCTTACGGATGGCATGACAGTAAGAGAATTATGCAGTG
CTGCCATAACCATGAGTGATAACACTGCGGCCAACTTACTTCTGACAACGATCGGAGGACCGAAGGAGCT
AACCGCTTTTTTGCACAACATGGGGGATCATGTAACTCGCCTTGATCGTTGGGAACCGGAGCTGAATGAA
GCCATACCAAACGACGAGCGTGACACCACGATGCCTGTAGCAATGGCAACAACGTTGCGCAAACTATTAA
CTGGCGAACTACTTACTCTAGCTTCCCGGCAACAATTAATAGACTGGATGGAGGCGGATAAAGTTGCAGG
ACCACTTCTGCGCTCGGCCCTTCCGGCTGGCTGGTTTATTGCTGATAAATCTGGAGCCGGTGAGCGTGGG
TCTCGCGGTATCATTGCAGCACTGGGGCCAGATGGTAAGCCCTCCCGTATCGTAGTTATCTACACGACGG
GGAGTCAGGCAACTATGGATGAACGAAATAGACAGATCGCTGAGATAGGTGCCTCACTGATTAAGCATTG
GTAACTGTCAGACCAAGTTTACTCATATATACTTTAGATTGATTTAAAACTTCATTTTTAATTTAAAAGG
ATCTAGGTGAAGATCCTTTTTGATAATCTCATGACCAAAATCCCTTAACGTGAGTTTTCGTTCCACTGAG
CGTCAGACCCCGTAGAAAAGATCAAAGGATCTTCTTGAGATCCTTTTTTTCTGCGCGTAATCTGCTGCTT
GCAAACAAAAAAACCACCGCTACCAGCGGTGGTTTGTTTGCCGGATCAAGAGCTACCAACTCTTTTTCCG
AAGGTAACTGGCTTCAGCAGAGCGCAGATACCAAATACTGTTCTTCTAGTGTAGCCGTAGTTAGGCCACC
ACTTCAAGAACTCTGTAGCACCGCCTACATACCTCGCTCTGCTAATCCTGTTACCAGTGGCTGCTGCCAG
TGGCGATAAGTCGTGTCTTACCGGGTTGGACTCAAGACGATAGTTACCGGATAAGGCGCAGCGGTCGGGC
TGAACGGGGGGTTCGTGCACACAGCCCAGCTTGGAGCGAACGACCTACACCGAACTGAGATACCTACAGC
GTGAGCTATGAGAAAGCGCCACGCTTCCCGAAGGGAGAAAGGCGGACAGGTATCCGGTAAGCGGCAGGGT
CGGAACAGGAGAGCGCACGAGGGAGCTTCCAGGGGGAAACGCCTGGTATCTTTATAGTCCTGTCGGGTTT
CGCCACCTCTGACTTGAGCGTCGATTTTTGTGATGCTCGTCAGGGGGGCGGAGCCTATGGAAAAACGCCA
GCAACGCGGCCTTTTTACGGTTCCTGGCCTTTTGCTGGCCTTTTGCTCACATGTTCTTTCCTGCGTTATC
CCCTGATTCTGTGGATAACCGTATTACCGCCTTTGAGTGAGCTGATACCGCTCGCCGCAGCCGAACGACC
GAGCGCAGCGAGTCAGTGAGCGAGGAAGCGGAAGAGCGCCCAATACGCAAACCGCC
Features (pLannotate 1.2.2; 18 found; start..end, strand, type, name):
     83..421     +  CDS            YO085_YEAST: Protein predicted: Swiss-Prot protein existence level 4. From Saccharomyces cerevisiae (strain ATCC 204508 / S288c) (Baker's yeast).
    786..1490    +  promoter       ADH1 promoter: S. cerevisiae ADH1; promoter for alcohol dehydrogenase 1
   1536..1555    +  CDS            SV40 NLS (fragment): nuclear localization signal of SV40 (simian virus 40) large T antigen
   1572..1913    +  CDS            GAL4 activation domain: activation domain of the GAL4 transcriptional activator; Saccharomyces cerevisiae GAL4 (truncated)
   1935..4343    +  CDS            SWI6: SWI6_YEAST - Experimental evidence at protein level: Swiss-Prot protein existence level 1. Part of a complex involved in cell-cycle-dependent transcription. SWI4 and SWI6 are required for formation of the cell- cycle box factor-DNA complex. The repeated element in the upstream region of HO (5'-CACGAAAA-3') is called the cell cycle box (CCB). From Saccharomyces cerevisiae (strain ATCC 204508 / S288c) (Baker's yeast).
   4624..4758    +  CDS            ADH1 (fragment): ADH1_YEAST - Also known as ADC1. Experimental evidence at protein level: Swiss-Prot protein existence level 1. This isozyme preferentially catalyzes the conversion of primary unbranched alcohols to their corresponding aldehydes. Also shows activity toward secondary alcohols. From Saccharomyces cerevisiae (strain ATCC 204508 / S288c) (Baker's yeast).
   4762..4949    +  terminator     ADH1 terminator: S. cerevisiae ADH1; transcription terminator for the S. cerevisiae alcohol dehydrogenase 1 (ADH1) gene
   5093..5159    +  CDS            lacZα (fragment): LacZα fragment of β-galactosidase; lacZ fragment
   5165..5216    -  misc_feature   bom (fragment): basis of mobility region from pBR322
   5221..5331    +  CDS            RMD1 (fragment): RMD1_YEAST - Experimental evidence at protein level: Swiss-Prot protein existence level 1. Required for sporulation where it is believed to have a role in meiotic nuclear division. From Saccharomyces cerevisiae (strain ATCC 204508 / S288c) (Baker's yeast).
   5779..6941    -  misc_feature   CEN/ARS: S. cerevisiae CEN4 centromere fused to the autonomously replicating sequence ARS1/ARS416
   7168..7186    -  promoter       tet promoter (fragment): E. coli promoter for tetracycline efflux protein gene
   7306..8397    -  CDS            LEU2: LEU3_YEAST - Experimental evidence at protein level: Swiss-Prot protein existence level 1. Catalyzes the oxidation of 3-carboxy-2-hydroxy-4- methylpentanoate (3-isopropylmalate) to 3-carboxy-4-methyl-2- oxopentanoate. The product decarboxylates to 4-methyl-2 oxopentanoate. From Saccharomyces cerevisiae (strain ATCC 204508 / S288c) (Baker's yeast).
   8398..8803    -  promoter       LEU2 promoter: S. cerevisiae LEU2
   8909..9013    +  promoter       AmpR promoter: bla
   9014..9874    +  CDS            AmpR: β-lactamase; bla; confers resistance to ampicillin, carbenicillin, and related antibiotics
  10045..10633   +  rep_origin     ori: high-copy-number ColE1/pMB1/pBR322/pUC origin of replication
  10816..33      +  CDS            lacI (fragment) (across the origin): lac repressor; lacI; The lac repressor binds to the lac operator to inhibit transcription in E. coli. This inhibition can be relieved by adding lactose or isopropyl-β-D-thiogalactopyranoside (IPTG).
