[The description below was written by a language model from this plasmid's Addgene catalogue record and pLannotate feature annotations shown in this document.]
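Description:
KBB491 is a yeast two-hybrid "prey" plasmid built on the pOAD backbone, carrying full-length SWI6 from Saccharomyces cerevisiae fused to the GAL4 transcriptional activation domain. It is an E. coli–yeast shuttle vector. In bacteria it replicates from a high-copy ColE1/pUC-type origin and is selected through the β-lactamase (AmpR) gene. In yeast it is maintained as a low-copy centromeric plasmid through a CEN4/ARS1 element and is selected by leucine prototrophy from a LEU2 gene under its own promoter. The sequenced record is about 10.8 kb.

The expression cassette is driven by the constitutive yeast ADH1 promoter. Downstream of it lie an SV40 large T antigen nuclear localization signal, the GAL4 activation domain and the SWI6 coding sequence, followed by a residual piece of ADH1 coding sequence and the ADH1 terminator. The resulting fusion protein is directed to the nucleus. It can activate GAL4-responsive reporter genes only when the Swi6 portion binds a partner protein fused to a GAL4 DNA-binding domain expressed from a separate bait plasmid.

Swi6 is a component of cell-cycle-dependent transcription complexes, and the associated publication concerns its nuclear shuttling, the exportin Crm1 and MBF transcription activation, so the plasmid presumably served to test Swi6 protein interactions in that context. The insert was introduced by restriction cloning, though the record does not identify the cloning sites. Several short annotations (lacZα, lacI, bom, tet promoter and RMD1 fragments, and a predicted yeast ORF) appear to be backbone remnants rather than functional elements.
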