Addgene plasmid #185134: KBB491
Purpose: Full length SWI6 fused to activation domain of two-hybrid plasmid
Depositing lab: Ken Belanger. Depositing organization: Colgate University. Publication: Exportin Crm1 is important for Swi6 nuclear shuttling and MBF transcription activation in Saccharomyces cerevisiae. Belanger KD, Yewdell WT, Barber MF, Russo AN, Pettit MA, Damuth EK, Hussain N, Geier SJ, Belanger KG. BMC Mol Cell Biol. 2022 Feb 21;23(1):10. doi: 10.1186/s12860-022-00409-6. PubMed 35189816.
Backbone
  Vector backbone: pOAD
  Vector type: Yeast Expression
  Selectable markers: LEU2
Growth in bacteria
  Bacterial resistance: Ampicillin, 100 μg/mL
  Growth temperature: 37°C
  Growth strain: DH5alpha
  Copy number: High Copy
Gene/Insert
  Gene/Insert name: SWI6
  Species: S. cerevisiae (budding yeast)
  Cloning method: Restriction Enzyme; 5′ cloning site unknown (unknown if destroyed)
Terms and licenses: Academic/Nonprofit Terms; Industry Terms: Not Available to Industry
How to cite: KBB491 was a gift from Ken Belanger (Addgene plasmid # 185134 ; http://n2t.net/addgene:185134 ; RRID:Addgene_185134)
